>Addgene plasmid #78501 | pJQ200mp19 | addgene partial sequence | sequence record 153114 | gent-F 5'-tacgtgcaagcagattacgg-3'
AAGTTGGGCATACGGGAAGAAGTGATGCACTTTGATATCGACCCAAGTACCGCCACCTAACAATTCGTTC
AAGCCGAGATCGGCTTCCCGGCCGCGGAGTTGTTCGGTAAATTGTCACAACGCCGCGGCCATCGGCATTT
TCTTTTGCGTTTTTATTTGTTAACTGTTAATTGTCCTTGTTCAAGGATGCTGTCTTTGACAACAGATGTT
TTCTTGCCTTTGATGTTCAGCAGGAAGCTTGGCGCAAACGTTGATTGTTTGTCTGCGTAGAATCCTCTGT
TTGTCATATAGCTTGTAATCACGACATTGTTTCCTTTCGCTTGAGGTACAGCGAAGTGTGAGTAAGTAAA
GGTTACATCGTTAGGATCAAGATCCATTTTTAACACAAGGCCAGTTTTGTTCAGCGGCTTGTATGGGCCA
GTTAAAGAATTAGAAACATAACCAAGCATGTAAATATCGTTAGACGTAATGCCGTCAATCGTCATTTTTG
ATCCGCGGGAGTCAGTGAACAGGTACCATTTGCCGTTCATTTTAAAGACGTTCGCGCGTTCAATTTCATC
TGTTACTGTGTTAGATGCAATCAGCGGTTTCATCACTTTTTTCAGTGTGTAATCATCGTTTAGCTCAATC
ATACCGAGAGCGCCGTTTGCTAACTCAGCCGTGCGTTTTTTATCGCTTTGCAGAAGTTTTTGACTTTCTT
GACGGAAGAATGATGTGCTTTTGCCATAGTATGCTTTGTTAAATAAAGATTCTTCGCCTTGGTAGCCATC
TTCAGTTCCAGTGTTTGCTTCAAATACTAAGTATTTGTGGCCTT
