>Addgene plasmid #78501 | pJQ200mp19 | addgene partial sequence | sequence record 153115 | sacB-N 5'-ggatctctcagcgtatggttg-3'
CTGCTGTACATTTTGATACGTTTTTCCGTCACCGTCAAAGATTGATTTATAATCCTCTACACCGTTGATG
TTCAAAGAGCTGTCTGATGCTGATACGTTAACTTGTGCAGTTGTCAGTGTTTGTTTGCCGTAATGTTTAC
CGGAGAAATCAGTGTAGAATAAACGGATTTTTCCGTCAGATGTAAATGTGGCTGAACCTGACCATTCTTG
TGTTTGGTCTTTTAGGATAGAATCATTTGCATCGAATTTGTCGCTGTCTTTAAAGACGCGGCCAGCGTTT
TTCCAGCTGTCAATAGAAGTTTCGCCGACTTTTTGATAGAACATGTAAATCGATGTGTCATCCGCATTTT
TAGGATCTCCGGCTAATGCAAAGACGATGTGGTAGCCGTGATAGTTTGCGACAGTGCCGTCAGCGTTTTG
TAATGGCCAGCTGTCCCAAACGTCCAGGCCTTTTGCAGAAGAGATATTTTTAATTGTGGACGAATCGAAT
TCAGGAACTTGATATTTTTCATTTTTTTGCTGTTCAGGGATTTGCAGCATATCATGGCGTGTAATATGGG
AAATGCCGTATGTTTCCTTATATGGCTTTTGGTTCGTTTCTTTCGCAAACGCTTGAGTTGCGCCTCCTGC
CAGCAGTGCGGTAGTAAAGGTTAATACTGTTGCTTGTTTTGCAAACTTTTTGATGTTCATCGTTCATGTC
TCCTTTTTTATGTACTGTGTTAGCGGTCTGCTTCTTCCAGCCCTCCTGTTTGAAGATGGCAAGTTAGTTA
CGCACAATAA
