>Addgene plasmid #78501 | pJQ200mp19 | addgene partial sequence | sequence record 156065 | sacBpro-R2 5'-TGCAGACTACGGGCCTAAAG-3'
CTTTTCATTCTCTGTATTTTTTATAGTTTCTGTTGCATGGGCATAAAGTTGCCTTTTTAATCACAATTCA
GAAAATATCATAATATCTCATTTCACTAAATAATAGTGAACGGCAGGTATATGTGATGGGTTAAAAAGGA
TCGATCCTCTAGCTAGAGTCGATCGACATCCGCCCTCACCGCCAGGAACGCAACCGCAGCCTCATCACGC
CGGCGCTTCTTGGCCGCGCGGGATTCAACCCACTCGGCCAGCTCGTCGGTGTAGCTCTTTGGCATCGTCT
CTCGCCTGTCCCCTCAGTTCAGTAATTTCCTGCATTTGCCTGTTTCCAGTCGGTAGATATTCCACAAAAC
AGCAGGGAAGCAGCGCTTTTCCGCTGCATAACCCTGCTTCGGGGTCATTATAGCGATTTTTTCGGTATAT
CCATCCTTTTTCGCACGATATACAGGATTTTGCCAAAGGGTTCGTGTAGACTTTCCTTGGTGTATCCAAC
GGCGTCAGCCGGGCAGGATAGGTGAAGTAGGCCCACCCGCGAGCGGGTGTTCCTTCTTCACTGTCCCTTA
TTCGCACCTGGCGGTGCTCAACGGGAATCCTGCTCTGCGAGGCTGGCCGGCTACCGCCGGCGTAACAGAT
GAGGGCAAGCGGATGGCTGATGAAACCAAGCCAACCAGGAAGGGCAGCCCACCTATCAAGGTGTACTGCC
TTCCAGACGAACGAAGAGCGATTGAGGAAAAGGCGGCGGCGGCCGGCATGAGCCTGTCGGCCTACCTGCT
GGCCGTCGG
