[The description below was written by a language model from this plasmid's Addgene catalogue record.]
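Description:
pJQ200mp19 is an empty-backbone suicide vector for allelic exchange (gene replacement) in gram-negative bacteria. It is built on the pJQ200 backbone, recorded as about 4.7 kb, and is maintained as a high-copy plasmid in standard E. coli cloning strains such as DH5alpha under gentamicin selection. As a suicide vector, it is meant to replicate in the E. coli cloning host but not in the target organism, so that gentamicin-resistant recipients arise only when the plasmid integrates into the genome through homologous recombination with a cloned fragment. The associated publication title indicates that the vector family allows direct selection for gene replacement, that is, for the second recombination event that removes the vector. However, the record lists neither the counterselectable marker, the origin of replication, nor any transfer functions, and no feature table is supplied to confirm them.

The modification that distinguishes this derivative is the addition of the polylinker and lacZ alpha fragment from pUC19, introduced into pJQ200 as a partial PvuI digest. This provides a multiple cloning site embedded in the lacZ alpha coding region, so inserts can be placed by restriction cloning and recombinants identified by blue-white screening in an alpha-complementing host. According to the depositor, the polylinker permits different restriction cloning strategies from the sister vector pJQ200SK. Because the full-length lacZ alpha is present, colour development in the blue-white screen is also faster than with that plasmid. No insert is carried and no promoter for driving expression of cloned DNA is recorded. In typical use, a mutated or marked allele with flanking homology is cloned into the vector so that it can replace the chromosomal copy in the target bacterium.
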