Addgene plasmid #78501: pJQ200mp19
Purpose: (Empty Backbone) Suicide vector for allelic exchange
Depositing lab: Michael Hynes. Depositing organization: University of Calgary. Publication: Versatile suicide vectors which allow direct selection for gene replacement in gram-negative bacteria. Quandt J, Hynes MF. Gene. 1993 May 15;127(1):15-21. 0378-1119(93)90611-6 PubMed 8486283.
Backbone
  Vector backbone: pJQ200
  Backbone manufacturer: Jurgen Quandt
  Backbone size (bp): 4700
  Modifications to backbone: polylinker and lacZ alpha from pUC19 added to pJQ200 as partial PvuI digest.
  Vector type: Suicide vector for gene replacement
  Promoter: none
Growth in bacteria
  Bacterial resistance: Gentamicin, 10 μg/mL
  Growth temperature: 37°C
  Growth strain: DH5alpha
  Copy number: High Copy
Gene/Insert
  Cloning method: Restriction Enzyme
  Sequencing primers: 5′ none; 3′ none
Resource information
  A portion of this plasmid was derived from a plasmid made by: Construct is from our lab.
Terms and licenses: Academic/Nonprofit Terms; Industry Terms: Not Available to Industry
Depositor comments: Allows different restriction cloning strategies to be used than pJQ200SK. Since full length lacZ alpha is present, blue white selection works faster than for pJQ200SK
How to cite: pJQ200mp19 was a gift from Michael Hynes (Addgene plasmid # 78501 ; http://n2t.net/addgene:78501 ; RRID:Addgene_78501)
